Addgene plasmid #58014: mTagRFP-T-Endosomes-14
Purpose: Localization: Endosomes, Excitation: 555, Emission: 584
Depositing lab: Michael Davidson. Depositing organization: Florida State University, Tallahassee. Publication: Fluorescent protein tracking and detection: fluorescent protein structure and color variants. Rizzo MA, Davidson MW, Piston DW. Cold Spring Harb Protoc. 2009 Dec;2009(12):pdb.top63. doi: 10.1101/pdb.top63. PubMed 20150100.
Backbone
  Vector backbone: mTagRFP
  Backbone size w/o insert (bp): 4750
  Vector type: Mammalian Expression
  Selectable markers: Neomycin (select with G418)
Growth in bacteria
  Bacterial resistance: Kanamycin, 50 μg/mL
  Growth temperature: 37°C
  Growth strain: DH5alpha
  Copy number: High Copy
Gene/Insert
  Gene/Insert name: Endosomes (alt name: NM_004040.2)
  Species: H. sapiens (human)
  Entrez Gene: RHOB (a.k.a. ARH6, ARHB, MST081, MSTP081, RHOH6)
  Promoter: CMV
  Tag / fusion protein: mTagRFP
  Cloning method: Unknown
  Sequencing primers: 5′ CMV-F; 3′ SV40pA-R
Terms and licenses: Academic/Nonprofit Terms; Industry Terms
Depositor comments: . Excitation = 555; Emission = 584
How to cite: mTagRFP-T-Endosomes-14 was a gift from Michael Davidson (Addgene plasmid # 58014 ; http://n2t.net/addgene:58014 ; RRID:Addgene_58014)
