[The description below was written by a language model from this plasmid's Addgene catalogue record.]
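Description:
mTagRFP-T-Endosomes-14 is a mammalian expression plasmid that produces a red fluorescent marker for endosomes. It is built on an mTagRFP backbone of about 4.75 kb (size without the insert). It is maintained in E. coli as a high-copy plasmid under kanamycin selection. A neomycin resistance marker allows G418 selection of transfected mammalian cells, for example to derive stable lines. The record includes no feature table, so the origin of replication and the exact layout of the resistance cassette are not documented. The listed 3′ sequencing primer does imply an SV40 polyadenylation signal downstream of the coding region.

The payload is human RHOB, given in the record under the insert name "Endosomes", fused to the monomeric red fluorescent protein mTagRFP (mTagRFP-T according to the plasmid name). Expression is driven by the CMV promoter, a strong constitutive promoter in most mammalian cell types. RhoB is a small Rho-family GTPase that associates with endosomal membranes, so the fusion carries the fluorophore to these compartments and labels them in living or fixed cells. The record does not state the orientation of the fusion or the linker between the two parts, and the cloning method is listed as unknown.

The reported excitation and emission maxima are 555 nm and 584 nm, which places the signal in the orange-red range. This makes the construct suitable for fluorescence microscopy of endosome distribution and dynamics, including multicolour imaging alongside green or cyan markers. It belongs to a collection of fluorescent protein fusions designed as subcellular localization references.
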