>Addgene plasmid #58014 | mTagRFP-T-Endosomes-14 | depositor partial sequence | sequence record 89163 | insert sequence
CAGATCCGCTAGCGCTACCGGTCGCCACCATGGTGTCTAAGGGCGAAGAGCTGATTAAGGAGAACATGCA
CATGAAGCTGTACATGGAGGGCACCGTGAACAACCACCACTTCAAGTGCACATCCGAGGGCGAAGGCAAG
CCCTACGAGGGCACCCAGACCATGAGAATCAAGGTGGTCGAGGGCGGCCCTCTCCCCTTCGCCTTCGACA
TCCTGGCTACCAGCTTCATGTACGGCAGCAGAACCTTCATCAACCACACCCAGGGCATCCCCGATTTCTT
TAAGCAGTCCTTCCCTGAGGGCTTCACATGGGAGAGAGTCACCACATACGAAGACGGGGGCGTGCTGACC
GCTACCCAGGACACCAGCCTCCAGGACGGCTGCCTCATCTACAACGTCAAGATCAGAGGGGTGAACTTCC
CATCCAACGGCCCTGTGATGCAGAAGAAAACACTCGGCTGGGAGGCCAACACCGAGATGCTGTACCCCGC
TGACGGCGGCCTGGAAGGCAGAACCGACATGGCCCTGAAGCTCGTGGGCGGGGGCCACCTGATCTGCAAC
TTCAAGACCACATACAGATCCAAGAAACCCGCTAAGAACCTCAAGATGCCCGGCGTCTACTATGTGGACC
ACAGACTGGAAAGAATCAAGGAGGCCGACAAAGAGACCTACGTCGAGCAGCACGAGGTGGCTGTGGCCAG
ATACTGCGACCTCCCTAGCAAACTGGGGCACAAACTTAATGGCATGGACGAGCTGTACAAGTCCGGATCA
GATCTCGAGCTCAAGCTTGATATCGAATTCCCCATGGAGCAGAAGCTGATCTCCGAGGAGGACCTGAACC
GGAAGAAACTGGTGGTTGTTGGTGATGGAGCCTGTGGAAAGACATGCTTGCTCATAGTCTTCAGCAAGGA
CGAGTTCCCAGAGGTGTATGTGCCCACAGTGTTTGAGAACTATGTGGCAGATATCGAGGTGGATGGAAAG
CAGGTAGAGTTGGCTTTGTGGGACACAGCTGGCCAGGAGGACTACGACCGCCTGCGGCCGCTCTCCTACC
CGGACACCGACGTCATTCTCATGTGCTTCTCGGTGGACAGCCCGGACTCGCTGGAGAACATCCCCGAGAA
GTGGGTCCCCGAGGTGAAGCACTTCTGTCCCAATGTGCCCATCATCCTGGTGGCCAACAAAAAAGACCTG
CGCAGCGACGAGCATGTCCGCACAGAGCTGGCCCGCATGAAGCAGGAACCCGTTCGCACGGATGACGGCC
GCGCCATGGCCGTGCGCATCCAAGCCTACGACTACCTCGAGTGCTCTGCCAAGACCAAGGAAGGCGTGCG
CGAGGTCTTCGAGACGGCCACGCGCGCCGCGCTGCAGAAGCGCTACGGCTCCCAGAACGGCTGCATCAAC
TGCTGCAAGGTGCTATGAGGGCCGCGCCCGTCGCGCCTGCCCCTGCCGGGGATCCACCGGATCTAGATAA
CTGATCATAATCAGCCATACC
