>Addgene plasmid #58014 | mTagRFP-T-Endosomes-14 | addgene partial sequence | sequence record 125154 | TagRFPmKate-F1 5'-AGGCCGACAAAGAGACCTAC-3'
CAGATACTGCGACCTCCCTAGCAAACTGGGGCACAAACTTAATGGCATGGACGAGCTGTACAAGTCCGGA
TCAGATCTCGAGCTCAAGCTTGATATCGAATTCCCCATGGAGCAGAAGCTGATCTCCGAGGAGGACCTGA
ACCGGAAGAAACTGGTGGTTGTTGGTGATGGAGCCTGTGGAAAGACATGCTTGCTCATAGTCTTCAGCAA
GGACGAGTTCCCAGAGGTGTATGTGCCCACAGTGTTTGAGAACTATGTGGCAGATATCGAGGTGGATGGA
AAGCAGGTAGAGTTGGCTTTGTGGGACACAGCTGGCCAGGAGGACTACGACCGCCTGCGGCCGCTCTCCT
ACCCGGACACCGACGTCATTCTCATGTGCTTCTCGGTGGACAGCCCGGACTCGCTGGAGAACATCCCCGA
GAAGTGGGTCCCCGAGGTGAAGCACTTCTGTCCCAATGTGCCCATCATCCTGGTGGCCAACAAAAAAGAC
CTGCGCAGCGACGAGCATGTCCGCACAGAGCTGGCCCGCATGAAGCAGGAACCCGTTCGCACGGATGACG
GCCGCGCCATGGCCGTGCGCATCCAAGCCTACGACTACCTCGAGTGCTCTGCCAAGACCAAGGAAGGCGT
GCGCGAGGTCTTCGAGACGGCCACGCGCGCCGCGCTGCAGAAGCGCTACGGCTCCCAGAACGGCTGCATC
AACTGCTGCAAGGTGCTATGAGGGCCGCGCCCGTCGCGCCTGCCCCTGCCGGGGATCCACCGGATCTAGA
TAACTGATCATAATCAGCCATACCACATTTGTAGAGGTTTTACTTGCTTTAA
